Addgene plasmid #76904: MAP3K13 gRNA (BRDN0001145716)
Purpose: 3rd generation lentiviral gRNA plasmid targeting human MAP3K13
Depositing lab: John Doench & David Root. Depositing organization: Broad Institute. Publication: Optimized sgRNA design to maximize activity and minimize off-target effects of CRISPR-Cas9. Doench JG, Fusi N, Sullender M, Hegde M, Vaimberg EW, Donovan KF, Smith I, Tothova Z, Wilen C, Orchard R, Virgin HW, Listgarten J, Root DE. Nat Biotechnol. 2016 Jan 18. doi: 10.1038/nbt.3437. PubMed 26780180.
Backbone
  Vector backbone: lentiGuide-Puro
  Backbone manufacturer: Zhang Lab (Addgene plasmid # 52963)
  Vector type: Mammalian Expression, Lentiviral, CRISPR
  Selectable markers: Puromycin
Growth in bacteria
  Bacterial resistance: Ampicillin, 100 μg/mL
  Growth temperature: 37°C
  Growth strain: DH5alpha
  Copy number: High Copy
Gene/Insert
  Gene/Insert name: MAP3K13 (alt names: MAP3K13; NM_001242314.1)
  gRNA/shRNA sequence: AGTGTTGACGAGCGTAAGTG
  Species: H. sapiens (human)
  Entrez Gene: MAP3K13 (a.k.a. LZK, MEKK13, MLK)
  Promoter: hU6
  Cloning method: Unknown
  Sequencing primers: 5′ U6-F; 3′ pS2-R
Terms and licenses: Academic/Nonprofit Terms; Industry Terms: Not Available to Industry
Depositor comments: The gRNA was designed to target the following Genbank reference sequence(s): NM_001242314.1,NM_004721.4. Note that this plasmid does NOT contain Cas9. It should be used in conjunction with lentiCas9-Blast (Addgene #52962) or otherwise with cell lines already expressing Cas9. Browse the full kinome gRNA library at http://www.addgene.org/pooled-library/broadgpp-human-kinome/ or visit http://www.broadinstitute.org/rnai/public/ for detailed protocols and information.
How to cite: MAP3K13 gRNA (BRDN0001145716) was a gift from John Doench & David Root (Addgene plasmid # 76904 ; http://n2t.net/addgene:76904 ; RRID:Addgene_76904)
