[The description below was written by a language model from this plasmid's Addgene catalogue record and pLannotate feature annotations shown in this document.]
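Description:
MAP3K13 gRNA (BRDN0001145716) is a third-generation lentiviral guide RNA plasmid built on the lentiGuide-Puro backbone and designed to direct Streptococcus pyogenes Cas9 to the human MAP3K13 gene (also known as LZK, MEKK13 or MLK). It is propagated in E. coli as a high-copy plasmid through a ColE1/pUC-type origin with ampicillin selection from the β-lactamase gene. An f1 origin, an SV40 origin and leftover lac, T3 and T7 elements are also annotated in the bacterial backbone.

The viral genome is transcribed from an RSV promoter fused to a truncated HIV-1 5' LTR, which makes packaging Tat-independent. It carries the Ψ packaging signal with a partial gag sequence, the Rev response element for Rev-dependent nuclear export, and a cPPT/CTS. It ends in a self-inactivating ΔU3 3' LTR, followed by an SV40 polyadenylation signal. Two expression units lie between the LTRs. A human U6 RNA polymerase III promoter drives the MAP3K13-specific spacer, which sits in the gap between the promoter and the annotated S. pyogenes gRNA scaffold. Downstream, the EF-1α core promoter with its intron A drives puromycin N-acetyltransferase, followed by a WPRE to enhance expression, so transduced mammalian cells can be selected with puromycin.

The plasmid does not encode Cas9, so it must be used with a separate Cas9 vector or in cells that already express Cas9. The guide was designed against two MAP3K13 reference transcripts and belongs to a human kinome gRNA collection associated with work on optimized sgRNA design. It is suited to Cas9-based targeting of this kinase gene in human cells.
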