Features (pLannotate 1.2.2; 29 found; start..end, strand, type, name):
     14..80      +  CDS            small t antigen (fragment): SV40 (simian virus 40) small t antigen
    106..317     +  promoter       EF-1α core promoter: core promoter for human elongation factor EF-1α
    318..1256    +  intron         EF-1α intron A: intron upstream of the start codon of human EF-1α
   1278..1877    +  CDS            PuroR (fragment): puromycin N-acetyltransferase; pac from Streptomyces; confers resistance to puromycin
   1893..2481    +  misc_feature   WPRE: woodchuck hepatitis virus posttranscriptional regulatory element
   2532..2551    +  misc_feature   cPPT/CTS (fragment): central polypurine tract and central termination sequence of HIV-1
   2553..2786    +  LTR            3' LTR (ΔU3): self-inactivating 3' long terminal repeat (LTR) from HIV-1
   2864..2985    +  polyA_signal   SV40 poly(A) signal: SV40 polyadenylation signal
   3025..3160    +  rep_origin     SV40 ori: SV40 origin of replication
   3181..3199    -  promoter       T7 promoter: promoter for bacteriophage T7 RNA polymerase
   3207..3362    +  CDS            lacZα (fragment): LacZα fragment of β-galactosidase; lacZ fragment
   3367..3795    +  rep_origin     f1 ori (sequence partly withheld): f1 bacteriophage origin of replication; arrow indicates direction of (+) strand synthesis
   3848..3952    +  promoter       AmpR promoter: bla
   3953..4813    +  CDS            AmpR: β-lactamase; bla; confers resistance to ampicillin, carbenicillin, and related antibiotics
   4984..5572    +  rep_origin     ori: high-copy-number ColE1/pMB1/pBR322/pUC origin of replication
   5755..5847    +  CDS            lacI (fragment): lac repressor; lacI; The lac repressor binds to the lac operator to inhibit transcription in E. coli. This inhibition can be relieved by adding lactose or isopropyl-β-D-thiogalactopyranoside (IPTG).
   5860..5881    +  protein_bind   CAP binding site: CAP binding activates transcription in the presence of cAMP. E. coli catabolite activator protein
   5896..5926    +  promoter       lac promoter: promoter for the E. coli lac operon
   5934..5950    +  protein_bind   lac operator: The lac repressor binds to the lac operator to inhibit transcription in E. coli. This inhibition can be relieved by adding lactose or isopropyl-β-D-thiogalactopyranoside (IPTG). lac repressor encoded by lacI
   5995..6013    +  promoter       T3 promoter: promoter for bacteriophage T3 RNA polymerase
   6041..6267    +  promoter       RSV promoter: Rous sarcoma virus enhancer/promoter
   6268..6448    +  LTR            5' LTR (truncated): truncated 5' long terminal repeat (LTR) from HIV-1
   6495..6620    +  misc_feature   HIV-1 Ψ: packaging signal of human immunodeficiency virus type 1
   6604..6967    +  CDS            HIV-1 gag (fragment): gag protein from human immunodeficiency virus 1; gag
   7113..7346    +  misc_feature   RRE: The Rev response element (RRE) of HIV-1 allows for Rev-dependent mRNA export from the nucleus to the cytoplasm.
   7723..7749    +  CDS            Rev (fragment): human immunodeficiency virus 1 (HIV-1) Rev protein; rev; enhances nuclear export of unspliced and incompletely spliced viral mRNAs
   7753..7993    +  promoter       U6 promoter: RNA polymerase III promoter for human U6 snRNA
   8023..8098    +  misc_RNA       gRNA scaffold: guide RNA scaffold for the Streptococcus pyogenes CRISPR/Cas9 system
   8154..8271    +  misc_feature   cPPT/CTS: central polypurine tract and central termination sequence of HIV-1
>Addgene plasmid #76904 | MAP3K13 gRNA (BRDN0001145716) | addgene full sequence | sequence record 186736 | Addgene Assembled Sequence
CCCGGGTGCAAAGATGGATAAAGTTTTAAACAGAGAGGAATCTTTGCAGCTAATGGACCTTCTAGGTCTT
GAAAGGAGTGGGAATTGGCTCCGGTGCCCGTCAGTGGGCAGAGCGCACATCGCCCACAGTCCCCGAGAAG
TTGGGGGGAGGGGTCGGCAATTGATCCGGTGCCTAGAGAAGGTGGCGCGGGGTAAACTGGGAAAGTGATG
TCGTGTACTGGCTCCGCCTTTTTCCCGAGGGTGGGGGAGAACCGTATATAAGTGCAGTAGTCGCCGTGAA
CGTTCTTTTTCGCAACGGGTTTGCCGCCAGAACACAGGTAAGTGCCGTGTGTGGTTCCCGCGGGCCTGGC
CTCTTTACGGGTTATGGCCCTTGCGTGCCTTGAATTACTTCCACCTGGCTGCAGTACGTGATTCTTGATC
CCGAGCTTCGGGTTGGAAGTGGGTGGGAGAGTTCGAGGCCTTGCGCTTAAGGAGCCCCTTCGCCTCGTGC
TTGAGTTGAGGCCTGGCCTGGGCGCTGGGGCCGCCGCGTGCGAATCTGGTGGCACCTTCGCGCCTGTCTC
GCTGCTTTCGATAAGTCTCTAGCCATTTAAAATTTTTGATGACCTGCTGCGACGCTTTTTTTCTGGCAAG
ATAGTCTTGTAAATGCGGGCCAAGATCTGCACACTGGTATTTCGGTTTTTGGGGCCGCGGGCGGCGACGG
GGCCCGTGCGTCCCAGCGCACATGTTCGGCGAGGCGGGGCCTGCGAGCGCGGCCACCGAGAATCGGACGG
GGGTAGTCTCAAGCTGGCCGGCCTGCTCTGGTGCCTGGCCTCGCGCCGCCGTGTATCGCCCCGCCCTGGG
CGGCAAGGCTGGCCCGGTCGGCACCAGTTGCGTGAGCGGAAAGATGGCCGCTTCCCGGCCCTGCTGCAGG
GAGCTCAAAATGGAGGACGCGGCGCTCGGGAGAGCGGGCGGGTGAGTCACCCACACAAAGGAAAAGGGCC
TTTCCGTCCTCAGCCGTCGCTTCATGTGACTCCACGGAGTACCGGGCGCCGTCCAGGCACCTCGATTAGT
TCTCGAGCTTTTGGAGTACGTCGTCTTTAGGTTGGGGGGAGGGGTTTTATGCGATGGAGTTTCCCCACAC
TGAGTGGGTGGAGACTGAAGTTAGGCCAGCTTGGCACTTGATGTAATTCTCCTTGGAATTTGCCCTTTTT
GAGTTTGGATCTTGGTTCATTCTCAAGCCTCAGACAGTGGTTCAAAGTTTTTTTCTTCCATTTCAGGTGT
CGTGACGTACGGCCACCATGACCGAGTACAAGCCCACGGTGCGCCTCGCCACCCGCGACGACGTCCCCAG
GGCCGTACGCACCCTCGCCGCCGCGTTCGCCGACTACCCCGCCACGCGCCACACCGTCGATCCGGACCGC
CACATCGAGCGGGTCACCGAGCTGCAAGAACTCTTCCTCACGCGCGTCGGGCTCGACATCGGCAAGGTGT
GGGTCGCGGACGACGGCGCCGCCGTGGCGGTCTGGACCACGCCGGAGAGCGTCGAAGCGGGGGCGGTGTT
CGCCGAGATCGGCCCGCGCATGGCCGAGTTGAGCGGTTCCCGGCTGGCCGCGCAGCAACAGATGGAAGGC
CTCCTGGCGCCGCACCGGCCCAAGGAGCCCGCGTGGTTCCTGGCCACCGTCGGAGTCTCGCCCGACCACC
AGGGCAAGGGTCTGGGCAGCGCCGTCGTGCTCCCCGGAGTGGAGGCGGCCGAGCGCGCCGGGGTGCCCGC
CTTCCTGGAGACCTCCGCGCCCCGCAACCTCCCCTTCTACGAGCGGCTCGGCTTCACCGTCACCGCCGAC
GTCGAGGTGCCCGAAGGACCGCGCACCTGGTGCATGACCCGCAAGCCCGGTGCCTGAACGCGTTAAGTCG
ACAATCAACCTCTGGATTACAAAATTTGTGAAAGATTGACTGGTATTCTTAACTATGTTGCTCCTTTTAC
GCTATGTGGATACGCTGCTTTAATGCCTTTGTATCATGCTATTGCTTCCCGTATGGCTTTCATTTTCTCC
TCCTTGTATAAATCCTGGTTGCTGTCTCTTTATGAGGAGTTGTGGCCCGTTGTCAGGCAACGTGGCGTGG
TGTGCACTGTGTTTGCTGACGCAACCCCCACTGGTTGGGGCATTGCCACCACCTGTCAGCTCCTTTCCGG
GACTTTCGCTTTCCCCCTCCCTATTGCCACGGCGGAACTCATCGCCGCCTGCCTTGCCCGCTGCTGGACA
GGGGCTCGGCTGTTGGGCACTGACAATTCCGTGGTGTTGTCGGGGAAATCATCGTCCTTTCCTTGGCTGC
TCGCCTGTGTTGCCACCTGGATTCTGCGCGGGACGTCCTTCTGCTACGTCCCTTCGGCCCTCAATCCAGC
GGACCTTCCTTCCCGCGGCCTGCTGCCGGCTCTGCGGCCTCTTCCGCGTCTTCGCCTTCGCCCTCAGACG
AGTCGGATCTCCCTTTGGGCCGCCTCCCCGCGTCGACTTTAAGACCAATGACTTACAAGGCAGCTGTAGA
TCTTAGCCACTTTTTAAAAGAAAAGGGGGGACTGGAAGGGCTAATTCACTCCCAACGAAGACAAGATCTG
CTTTTTGCTTGTACTGGGTCTCTCTGGTTAGACCAGATCTGAGCCTGGGAGCTCTCTGGCTAACTAGGGA
ACCCACTGCTTAAGCCTCAATAAAGCTTGCCTTGAGTGCTTCAAGTAGTGTGTGCCCGTCTGTTGTGTGA
CTCTGGTAACTAGAGATCCCTCAGACCCTTTTAGTCAGTGTGGAAAATCTCTAGCAGTACGTATAGTAGT
TCATGTCATCTTATTATTCAGTATTTATAACTTGCAAAGAAATGAATATCAGAGAGTGAGAGGAACTTGT
TTATTGCAGCTTATAATGGTTACAAATAAAGCAATAGCATCACAAATTTCACAAATAAAGCATTTTTTTC
ACTGCATTCTAGTTGTGGTTTGTCCAAACTCATCAATGTATCTTATCATGTCTGGCTCTAGCTATCCCGC
CCCTAACTCCGCCCATCCCGCCCCTAACTCCGCCCAGTTCCGCCCATTCTCCGCCCCATGGCTGACTAAT
TTTTTTTATTTATGCAGAGGCCGAGGCCGCCTCGGCCTCTGAGCTATTCCAGAAGTAGTGAGGAGGCTTT
TTTGGAGGCCTAGGGACGTACCCAATTCGCCCTATAGTGAGTCGTATTACGCGCGCTCACTGGCCGTCGT
TTTACAACGTCGTGACTGGGAAAACCCTGGCGTTACCCAACTTAATCGCCTTGCAGCACATCCCCCTTTC
GCCAGCTGGCGTAATAGCGAAGAGGCCCGCACCGATCGCCCTTCCCAACAGTTGCGCAGCCTGAATGGCG
AATGGG
[124 nt withheld, positions 3367-3490]
C
[91 nt withheld, positions 3492-3582]
A
[49 nt withheld, positions 3584-3632]
CCTTTGACGTTGGAGTCCACGTTCTTT
[37 nt withheld, positions 3660-3696]
ACCCTATCTCGGTCTATTCTTTTGATTTATAAGGGATTTTGCCGATTTCGGCCTATTGGTTAAAAAATGA
GCTGATTTAACAAAAATTTAACGCGAATTTTAACAAAATATTAACGCTTACAATTTAGGTGGCACTTTTC
GGGGAAATGTGCGCGGAACCCCTATTTGTTTATTTTTCTAAATACATTCAAATATGTATCCGCTCATGAG
ACAATAACCCTGATAAATGCTTCAATAATATTGAAAAAGGAAGAGTATGAGTATTCAACATTTCCGTGTC
GCCCTTATTCCCTTTTTTGCGGCATTTTGCCTTCCTGTTTTTGCTCACCCAGAAACGCTGGTGAAAGTAA
AAGATGCTGAAGATCAGTTGGGTGCACGAGTGGGTTACATCGAACTGGATCTCAACAGCGGTAAGATCCT
TGAGAGTTTTCGCCCCGAAGAACGTTTTCCAATGATGAGCACTTTTAAAGTTCTGCTATGTGGCGCGGTA
TTATCCCGTATTGACGCCGGGCAAGAGCAACTCGGTCGCCGCATACACTATTCTCAGAATGACTTGGTTG
AGTACTCACCAGTCACAGAAAAGCATCTTACGGATGGCATGACAGTAAGAGAATTATGCAGTGCTGCCAT
AACCATGAGTGATAACACTGCGGCCAACTTACTTCTGACAACGATCGGAGGACCGAAGGAGCTAACCGCT
TTTTTGCACAACATGGGGGATCATGTAACTCGCCTTGATCGTTGGGAACCGGAGCTGAATGAAGCCATAC
CAAACGACGAGCGTGACACCACGATGCCTGTAGCAATGGCAACAACGTTGCGCAAACTATTAACTGGCGA
ACTACTTACTCTAGCTTCCCGGCAACAATTAATAGACTGGATGGAGGCGGATAAAGTTGCAGGACCACTT
CTGCGCTCGGCCCTTCCGGCTGGCTGGTTTATTGCTGATAAATCTGGAGCCGGTGAGCGTGGGTCTCGCG
GTATCATTGCAGCACTGGGGCCAGATGGTAAGCCCTCCCGTATCGTAGTTATCTACACGACGGGGAGTCA
GGCAACTATGGATGAACGAAATAGACAGATCGCTGAGATAGGTGCCTCACTGATTAAGCATTGGTAACTG
TCAGACCAAGTTTACTCATATATACTTTAGATTGATTTAAAACTTCATTTTTAATTTAAAAGGATCTAGG
TGAAGATCCTTTTTGATAATCTCATGACCAAAATCCCTTAACGTGAGTTTTCGTTCCACTGAGCGTCAGA
CCCCGTAGAAAAGATCAAAGGATCTTCTTGAGATCCTTTTTTTCTGCGCGTAATCTGCTGCTTGCAAACA
AAAAAACCACCGCTACCAGCGGTGGTTTGTTTGCCGGATCAAGAGCTACCAACTCTTTTTCCGAAGGTAA
CTGGCTTCAGCAGAGCGCAGATACCAAATACTGTTCTTCTAGTGTAGCCGTAGTTAGGCCACCACTTCAA
GAACTCTGTAGCACCGCCTACATACCTCGCTCTGCTAATCCTGTTACCAGTGGCTGCTGCCAGTGGCGAT
AAGTCGTGTCTTACCGGGTTGGACTCAAGACGATAGTTACCGGATAAGGCGCAGCGGTCGGGCTGAACGG
GGGGTTCGTGCACACAGCCCAGCTTGGAGCGAACGACCTACACCGAACTGAGATACCTACAGCGTGAGCT
ATGAGAAAGCGCCACGCTTCCCGAAGGGAGAAAGGCGGACAGGTATCCGGTAAGCGGCAGGGTCGGAACA
GGAGAGCGCACGAGGGAGCTTCCAGGGGGAAACGCCTGGTATCTTTATAGTCCTGTCGGGTTTCGCCACC
TCTGACTTGAGCGTCGATTTTTGTGATGCTCGTCAGGGGGGCGGAGCCTATGGAAAAACGCCAGCAACGC
GGCCTTTTTACGGTTCCTGGCCTTTTGCTGGCCTTTTGCTCACATGTTCTTTCCTGCGTTATCCCCTGAT
TCTGTGGATAACCGTATTACCGCCTTTGAGTGAGCTGATACCGCTCGCCGCAGCCGAACGACCGAGCGCA
GCGAGTCAGTGAGCGAGGAAGCGGAAGAGCGCCCAATACGCAAACCGCCTCTCCCCGCGCGTTGGCCGAT
TCATTAATGCAGCTGGCACGACAGGTTTCCCGACTGGAAAGCGGGCAGTGAGCGCAACGCAATTAATGTG
AGTTAGCTCACTCATTAGGCACCCCAGGCTTTACACTTTATGCTTCCGGCTCGTATGTTGTGTGGAATTG
TGAGCGGATAACAATTTCACACAGGAAACAGCTATGACCATGATTACGCCAAGCGCGCAATTAACCCTCA
CTAAAGGGAACAAAAGCTGGAGCTGCAAGCTTAATGTAGTCTTATGCAATACTCTTGTAGTCTTGCAACA
TGGTAACGATGAGTTAGCAACATGCCTTACAAGGAGAGAAAAAGCACCGTGCATGCCGATTGGTGGAAGT
AAGGTGGTACGATCGTGCCTTATTAGGAAGGCAACAGACGGGTCTGACATGGATTGGACGAACCACTGAA
TTGCCGCATTGCAGAGATATTGTATTTAAGTGCCTAGCTCGATACATAAACGGGTCTCTCTGGTTAGACC
AGATCTGAGCCTGGGAGCTCTCTGGCTAACTAGGGAACCCACTGCTTAAGCCTCAATAAAGCTTGCCTTG
AGTGCTTCAAGTAGTGTGTGCCCGTCTGTTGTGTGACTCTGGTAACTAGAGATCCCTCAGACCCTTTTAG
TCAGTGTGGAAAATCTCTAGCAGTGGCGCCCGAACAGGGACTTGAAAGCGAAAGGGAAACCAGAGGAGCT
CTCTCGACGCAGGACTCGGCTTGCTGAAGCGCGCACGGCAAGAGGCGAGGGGCGGCGACTGGTGAGTACG
CCAAAAATTTTGACTAGCGGAGGCTAGAAGGAGAGAGATGGGTGCGAGAGCGTCAGTATTAAGCGGGGGA
GAATTAGATCGCGATGGGAAAAAATTCGGTTAAGGCCAGGGGGAAAGAAAAAATATAAATTAAAACATAT
AGTATGGGCAAGCAGGGAGCTAGAACGATTCGCAGTTAATCCTGGCCTGTTAGAAACATCAGAAGGCTGT
AGACAAATACTGGGACAGCTACAACCATCCCTTCAGACAGGATCAGAAGAACTTAGATCATTATATAATA
CAGTAGCAACCCTCTATTGTGTGCATCAAAGGATAGAGATAAAAGACACCAAGGAAGCTTTAGACAAGAT
AGAGGAAGAGCAAAACAAAAGTAAGACCACCGCACAGCAAGCGGCCGCTGATCTTCAGACCTGGAGGAGG
AGATATGAGGGACAATTGGAGAAGTGAATTATATAAATATAAAGTAGTAAAAATTGAACCATTAGGAGTA
GCACCCACCAAGGCAAAGAGAAGAGTGGTGCAGAGAGAAAAAAGAGCAGTGGGAATAGGAGCTTTGTTCC
TTGGGTTCTTGGGAGCAGCAGGAAGCACTATGGGCGCAGCGTCAATGACGCTGACGGTACAGGCCAGACA
ATTATTGTCTGGTATAGTGCAGCAGCAGAACAATTTGCTGAGGGCTATTGAGGCGCAACAGCATCTGTTG
CAACTCACAGTCTGGGGCATCAAGCAGCTCCAGGCAAGAATCCTGGCTGTGGAAAGATACCTAAAGGATC
AACAGCTCCTGGGGATTTGGGGTTGCTCTGGAAAACTCATTTGCACCACTGCTGTGCCTTGGAATGCTAG
TTGGAGTAATAAATCTCTGGAACAGATTTGGAATCACACGACCTGGATGGAGTGGGACAGAGAAATTAAC
AATTACACAAGCTTAATACACTCCTTAATTGAAGAATCGCAAAACCAGCAAGAAAAGAATGAACAAGAAT
TATTGGAATTAGATAAATGGGCAAGTTTGTGGAATTGGTTTAACATAACAAATTGGCTGTGGTATATAAA
ATTATTCATAATGATAGTAGGAGGCTTGGTAGGTTTAAGAATAGTTTTTGCTGTACTTTCTATAGTGAAT
AGAGTTAGGCAGGGATATTCACCATTATCGTTTCAGACCCACCTCCCAACCCCGAGGGGACCCAGAGAGG
GCCTATTTCCCATGATTCCTTCATATTTGCATATACGATACAAGGCTGTTAGAGAGATAATTAGAATTAA
TTTGACTGTAAACACAAAGATATTAGTACAAAATACGTGACGTAGAAAGTAATAATTTCTTGGGTAGTTT
GCAGTTTTAAAATTATGTTTTAAAATGGACTATCATATGCTTACCGTAACTTGAAAGTATTTCGATTTCT
TGGCTTTATATATCTTGTGGAAAGGACGAAACACCGAGTGTTGACGAGCGTAAGTGGTTTTAGAGCTAGA
AATAGCAAGTTAAAATAAGGCTAGTCCGTTATCAACTTGAAAAAGTGGCACCGAGTCGGTGCTTTTTTAA
GCTTGGCGTAACTAGATCTTGAGACAAATGGCAGTATTCATCCACAATTTTAAAAGAAAAGGGGGGATTG
GGGGGTACAGTGCAGGGGAAAGAATAGTAGACATAATAGCAACAGACATACAAACTAAAGAATTACAAAA
ACAAATTACAAAAATTCAAAATTTTCGGGTTTATTACAGGGACAGCAGAGATCCACTTTGGCGCCGGCTC
GAGGGGG
