>Addgene plasmid #76904 | MAP3K13 gRNA (BRDN0001145716) | depositor partial sequence | sequence record 144364 | Target Sequence
AGTGTTGACGAGCGTAAGTG
