>Addgene plasmid #76904 | MAP3K13 gRNA (BRDN0001145716) | addgene partial sequence | sequence record 186735 | hU6-F
AGAAAGTAATAATTTCTTGGGTAGTTTGCAGTTTTAAAATTATGTTTTAAAATGGACTATCATATGCTTA
CCGTAACTTGAAAGTATTTCGATTTCTTGGCTTTATATATCTTGTGGAAAGGACGAAACACCGAGTGTTG
ACGAGCGTAAGTGGTTTTAGAGCTAGAAATAGCAAGTTAAAATAAGGCTAGTCCGTTATCAACTTGAAAA
AGTGGCACCGAGTCGGTGCTTTTTTAAGCTTGGCGTAACTAGATCTTGAGACAAATGGCAGTATTCATCC
ACAATTTTAAAAGAAAAGGGGGGATTGGGGGGTACAGTGCAGGGGAAAGAATAGTAGACATAATAGCAAC
AGACATACAAACTAAAGAATTACAAAAACAAATTACAAAAATTCAAAATTTTCGGGTTTATTACAGGGAC
AGCAGAGATCCACTTTGGCGCCGGCTCGAGGGGGCCCGGGTGCAAAGATGGATAAAGTTTTAAACAGAGA
GGAATCTTTGCAGCTAATGGACCTTCTAGGTCTTGAAAGGAGTGGGAATTGGCTCCGGTGCCCGTCAGTG
GGCAGAGCGC
